>Addgene plasmid #245726 | Lenti-CMV-CNOT3-E95A-Tev-3xFlag | addgene full sequence | sequence record 488044 | Addgene NGS Result
GCGCAGCGAGTCAGTGAGCGAGGAAGCGGAAGAGCGCCCAATACGCAAACCGCCTCTCCCCGCGCGTTGG
CCGATTCATTAATGCAGCTGGCACGACAGGTTTCCCGACTGGAAAGCGGGCAGTGAGCGCAACGCAATTA
ATGTGAGTTAGCTCACTCATTAGGCACCCCAGGCTTTACACTTTATGCTTCCGGCTCGTATGTTGTGTGG
AATTGTGAGCGGATAACAATTTCACACAGGAAACAGCTATGACCATGATTACGCCAAGCGCGCAATTAAC
CCTCACTAAAGGGAACAAAAGCTGGAGCTGCAAGCTTAATGTAGTCTTATGCAATACTCTTGTAGTCTTG
CAACATGGTAACGATGAGTTAGCAACATGCCTTACAAGGAGAGAAAAAGCACCGTGCATGCCGATTGGTG
GAAGTAAGGTGGTACGATCGTGCCTTATTAGGAAGGCAACAGACGGGTCTGACATGGATTGGACGAACCA
CTGAATTGCCGCATTGCAGAGATATTGTATTTAAGTGCCTAGCTCGATACATAAACGGGTCTCTCTGGTT
AGACCAGATCTGAGCCTGGGAGCTCTCTGGCTAACTAGGGAACCCACTGCTTAAGCCTCAATAAAGCTTG
CCTTGAGTGCTTCAAGTAGTGTGTGCCCGTCTGTTGTGTGACTCTGGTAACTAGAGATCCCTCAGACCCT
TTTAGTCAGTGTGGAAAATCTCTAGCAGTGGCGCCCGAACAGGGACTTGAAAGCGAAAGGGAAACCAGAG
GAGCTCTCTCGACGCAGGACTCGGCTTGCTGAAGCGCGCACGGCAAGAGGCGAGGGGCGGCGACTGGTGA
GTACGCCAAAAATTTTGACTAGCGGAGGCTAGAAGGAGAGAGATGGGTGCGAGAGCGTCAGTATTAAGCG
GGGGAGAATTAGATCGCGATGGGAAAAAATTCGGTTAAGGCCAGGGGGAAAGAAAAAATATAAATTAAAA
CATATAGTATGGGCAAGCAGGGAGCTAGAACGATTCGCAGTTAATCCTGGCCTGTTAGAAACATCAGAAG
GCTGTAGACAAATACTGGGACAGCTACAACCATCCCTTCAGACAGGATCAGAAGAACTTAGATCATTATA
TAATACAGTAGCAACCCTCTATTGTGTGCATCAAAGGATAGAGATAAAAGACACCAAGGAAGCTTTAGAC
AAGATAGAGGAAGAGCAAAACAAAAGTAAGACCACCGCACAGCAAGCGGCCGCTGATCTTCAGACCTGGA
GGAGGAGATATGAGGGACAATTGGAGAAGTGAATTATATAAATATAAAGTAGTAAAAATTGAACCATTAG
GAGTAGCACCCACCAAGGCAAAGAGAAGAGTGGTGCAGAGAGAAAAAAGAGCAGTGGGAATAGGAGCTTT
GTTCCTTGGGTTCTTGGGAGCAGCAGGAAGCACTATGGGCGCAGCGTCAATGACGCTGACGGTACAGGCC
AGACAATTATTGTCTGGTATAGTGCAGCAGCAGAACAATTTGCTGAGGGCTATTGAGGCGCAACAGCATC
TGTTGCAACTCACAGTCTGGGGCATCAAGCAGCTCCAGGCAAGAATCCTGGCTGTGGAAAGATACCTAAA
GGATCAACAGCTCCTGGGGATTTGGGGTTGCTCTGGAAAACTCATTTGCACCACTGCTGTGCCTTGGAAT
GCTAGTTGGAGTAATAAATCTCTGGAACAGATTTGGAATCACACGACCTGGATGGAGTGGGACAGAGAAA
TTAACAATTACACAAGCTTAATACACTCCTTAATTGAAGAATCGCAAAACCAGCAAGAAAAGAATGAACA
AGAATTATTGGAATTAGATAAATGGGCAAGTTTGTGGAATTGGTTTAACATAACAAATTGGCTGTGGTAT
ATAAAATTATTCATAATGATAGTAGGAGGCTTGGTAGGTTTAAGAATAGTTTTTGCTGTACTTTCTATAG
TGAATAGAGTTAGGCAGGGATATTCACCATTATCGTTTCAGACCCACCTCCCAACCCCGAGGGGACCCGA
CAGGCCCGAAGGAATAGAAGAAGAAGGTGGAGAGAGAGACAGAGACAGATCCATTCGATTAGTGAACGGA
TCTCGACGGTATCGGTTAACTTTTAAAAGAAAAGGGGGGATTGGGGGGTACAGTGCAGGGGAAAGAATAG
TAGACATAATAGCAACAGACATACAAACTAAAGAATTACAAAAACAAATTACAAAATTCAAAATTTTATC
GATAAGCTTGGGAGTTCCGCGTTACATAACTTACGGTAAATGGCCCGCCTGGCTGACCGCCCAACGACCC
CCGCCCATTGACGTCAATAATGACGTATGTTCCCATAGTAACGCCAATAGGGACTTTCCATTGACGTCAA
TGGGTGGAGTATTTACGGTAAACTGCCCACTTGGCAGTACATCAAGTGTATCATATGCCAAGTACGCCCC
CTATTGACGTCAATGACGGTAAATGGCCCGCCTGGCATTATGCCCAGTACATGACCTTATGGGACTTTCC
TACTTGGCAGTACATCTACGTATTAGTCATCGCTATTACCATGGTGATGCGGTTTTGGCAGTACATCAAT
GGGCGTGGATAGCGGTTTGACTCACGGGGATTTCCAAGTCTCCACCCCATTGACGTCAATGGGAGTTTGT
TTTGGCACCAAAATCAACGGGACTTTCCAAAATGTCGTAACAACTCCGCCCCATTGACGCAAATGGGCGG
TAGGCGTGTACGGTGGGAGGTCTATATAAGCAGAGCTCGTTTAGTGAACCGTCAGATCGCCTGTCGCGAT
ACGCTCCTCAGCGGCGGCGCCAGCTCCTGTGCGTCCGTCTCCAAGAGAGTAGAGTGCGTCTGCCACCATG
GCGGACAAGCGCAAACTCCAAGGTGAGATTGATCGCTGCCTCAAGAAGGTGTCCGAGGGCGTGGAGCAGT
TTGAAGATATTTGGCAGAAGCTCCACAATGCAGCCAACGCGAACCAGAAAGAAAAGTATGAGGCTGACCT
AAAGAAGGAGATTAAGAAGCTACAACGGCTGAGGGACCAAATCAAGACATGGGTAGCGTCCAACGAGATC
AAGGACAAGAGGCAGCTTATAGACAACCGCAAGCTCATTGAGACGCAAATGGAACGGTTCAAAGTTGTGG
CCCGAGAGACCAAAACCAAAGCTTACAGCAAAGAGGGCCTGGGCCTGGCCCAGAAGGTAGATCCTGCCCA
GAAGGAGAAGGAAGAGGTTGGCCAGTGGCTCACGAATACCATCGACACGCTCAACATGCAGGTGGACCAG
TTTGAGAGTGAAGTGGAGTCACTGTCAGTGCAGACACGCAAGAAGAAGGGCGACAAGGATAAGCAGGACC
GGATTGAGGGCTTGAAGCGGCACATCGAGAAGCACCGCTACCACGTGCGCATGCTAGAGACCATCCTGCG
CATGCTGGACAATGACTCCATTCTCGTTGACGCCATCCGCAAGATCAAGGACGACGTTGAGTACTATGTT
GACTCATCCCAGGACCCCGACTTCGAGGAGAACGAGTTTCTCTACGATGACCTGGACCTCGAGGACATTC
CACAGGCGCTGGTCGCCACCTCCCCCCCCAGCCACAGCCACATGGAGGATGAGATCTTCAACCAGTCCAG
CAGCACGCCCACCTCAACCACCTCCAGCTCTCCCATCCCGCCCAGCCCAGCCAACTGTACCACGGAAAAC
TCTGAAGATGATAAGAAGAGGGGACGTTCCACAGACAGTGAAGTCAGCCAGTCTCCAGCCAAAAACGGCT
CCAAGCCTGTCCACAGCAACCAGCACCCTCAGTCCCCAGCTGTGCCGCCCACCTACCCCTCCGGCCCCCC
GCCTGCTGCCTCTGCCTTGAGCACCACTCCTGGCAACAATGGGGTCCCCGCCCCCGCAGCACCCCCAAGT
GCCCTGGGCCCCAAGGCCAGTCCAGCTCCCAGCCACAACTCGGGCACCCCTGCTCCCTATGCCCAGGCGG
TGGCCCCACCAGCTCCCAGTGGGCCCAGCACGACCCAGCCCCGGCCCCCCAGCGTCCAGCCTAGCGGAGG
CGGAGGCGGCGGCAGCGGAGGCGGAGGGAGCAGCAGCAGTAGTAACAGCAGTGCCGGTGGAGGGGCTGGC
AAGCAGAATGGCGCCACCAGTTACAGCTCAGTTGTGGCAGACAGCCCGGCAGAGGTGGCTTTGAGCAGCA
GTGGGGGCAACAATGCCAGCAGCCAGGCCTTGGGCCCCCCTTCCGGCCCCCACAACCCACCTCCCAGCAC
CTCGAAGGAACCCAGTGCGGCAGCCCCAACGGGGGCTGGGGGCGTGGCCCCAGGCTCAGGGAACAACTCA
GGGGGACCCAGCCTCCTGGTGCCACTGCCTGTGAATCCTCCCAGCTCCCCAACGCCCAGCTTCAGTGATG
CCAAGGCAGCCGGTGCCCTGCTCAATGGGCCTCCACAGTTCAGCACCGCCCCAGAAATCAAGGCCCCTGA
GCCTCTGAGCTCCTTGAAGTCCATGGCGGAACGGGCAGCCATCAGCTCTGGCATTGAGGACCCTGTGCCA
ACGCTGCACCTGACCGAGCGAGACATCATCCTGAGCAGTACATCAGCACCTCCGGCCTCAGCCCAGCCGC
CCCTGCAGCTGTCAGAGGTGAACATACCGCTGTCGCTGGGTGTCTGTCCACTGGGCCCTGTGCCCCTCAC
CAAGGAGCAGCTCTATCAGCAGGCCATGGAAGAGGCCGCCTGGCACCACATGCCTCACCCCTCTGACTCT
GAGCGTATTCGGCAGTACCTCCCCCGGAACCCCTGTCCGACGCCCCCCTACCACCACCAGATGCCACCCC
CACACTCGGACACTGTGGAATTCTACCAGCGCCTGTCGACCGAGACACTCTTCTTCATCTTCTACTATCT
GGAGGGCACTAAGGCACAGTATCTGGCAGCCAAGGCCCTAAAGAAGCAGTCATGGCGATTCCACACCAAG
TACATGATGTGGTTCCAGAGGCACGAGGAGCCCAAGACCATCACTGACGAGTTTGAGCAGGGCACCTACA
TCTACTTTGACTACGAGAAGTGGGGCCAGCGGAAGAAGGAAGGCTTCACCTTTGAGTACCGCTACCTGGA
GGACCGGGACCTCCAGGATCTGTTTGAGAACCTGTACTTCCAGGGCGACTACAAAGACCATGACGGTGAT
TATAAAGATCATGACATCGATTACAAGGATGACGATGACAAGTAGAAACACTAGTAGACCACCTCCCCGA
TCCGGTACCGAATTCGCGGCCGCACTCGAGATATCTAGACCCAGCTTTCTTGTACAAAGTGGTTGATATC
CAGCACAGTGGCGGCCGCTCGACAATCAACCTCTGGATTACAAAATTTGTGAAAGATTGACTGGTATTCT
TAACTATGTTGCTCCTTTTACGCTATGTGGATACGCTGCTTTAATGCCTTTGTATCATGCTATTGCTTCC
CGTATGGCTTTCATTTTCTCCTCCTTGTATAAATCCTGGTTGCTGTCTCTTTATGAGGAGTTGTGGCCCG
TTGTCAGGCAACGTGGCGTGGTGTGCACTGTGTTTGCTGACGCAACCCCCACTGGTTGGGGCATTGCCAC
CACCTGTCAGCTCCTTTCCGGGACTTTCGCTTTCCCCCTCCCTATTGCCACGGCGGAACTCATCGCCGCC
TGCCTTGCCCGCTGCTGGACAGGGGCTCGGCTGTTGGGCACTGACAATTCCGTGGTGTTGTCGGGGAAGC
TGACGTCCTTTCCATGGCTGCTCGCCTGTGTTGCCACCTGGATTCTGCGCGGGACGTCCTTCTGCTACGT
CCCTTCGGCCCTCAATCCAGCGGACCTTCCTTCCCGCGGCCTGCTGCCGGCTCTGCGGCCTCTTCCGCGT
CTTCGCCTTCGCCCTCAGACGAGTCGGATCTCCCTTTGGGCCGCCTCCCCGCCTGGAATTCTGCAGATAT
CCGGTTAGTAATGAGTTTGGAATTAATTCTGTGGAATGTGTGTCAGTTAGGGTGTGGAAAGTCCCCAGGC
TCCCCAGCAGGCAGAAGTATGCAAAGCATGCATCTCAATTAGTCAGCAACCAGGTGTGGAAAGTCCCCAG
GCTCCCCAGCAGGCAGAAGTATGCAAAGCATGCATCTCAATTAGTCAGCAACCATAGTCCCGCCCCTAAC
TCCGCCCATCCCGCCCCTAACTCCGCCCAGTTCCGCCCATTCTCCGCCCCATGGCTGACTAATTTTTTTT
ATTTATGCAGAGGCCGAGGCCGCCTCTGCCTCTGAGCTATTCCAGAAGTAGTGAGGAGGCTTTTTTGGAG
GCCTAGGCTTTTGCAAAAAGCTCCCGGATCCACCGGAGCTTACCATGACCGAGTACAAGCCCACGGTGCG
CCTCGCCACCCGCGACGACGTCCCCAGGGCCGTACGCACCCTCGCCGCCGCGTTCGCCGACTACCCCGCC
ACGCGCCACACCGTCGATCCGGACCGCCACATCGAGCGGGTCACCGAGCTGCAAGAACTCTTCCTCACGC
GCGTCGGGCTCGACATCGGCAAGGTGTGGGTCGCGGACGACGGCGCCGCGGTGGCGGTCTGGACCACGCC
GGAGAGCGTCGAAGCGGGGGCGGTGTTCGCCGAGATCGGCCCGCGCATGGCCGAGTTGAGCGGTTCCCGG
CTGGCCGCGCAGCAACAGATGGAAGGCCTCCTGGCGCCGCACCGGCCCAAGGAGCCCGCGTGGTTCCTGG
CCACCGTCGGCGTCTCGCCCGACCACCAGGGCAAGGGTCTGGGCAGCGCCGTCGTGCTCCCCGGAGTGGA
GGCGGCCGAGCGCGCCGGGGTGCCCGCCTTCCTGGAGACCTCCGCGCCCCGCAACCTCCCCTTCTACGAG
CGGCTCGGCTTCACCGTCACCGCCGACGTCGAGGTGCCCGAAGGACCGCGCACCTGGTGCATGACCCGCA
AGCCCGGTGCCTGATAAGCACAATTCGAGCTCGGTACCTTTAAGACCAATGACTTACAAGGCAGCTGTAG
ATCTTAGCCACTTTTTAAAAGAAAAGGGGGGACTGGAAGGGCTAGCTCACTCCCAACGAAGACAAGATCT
GCTTTTTGCTTGTACTGGGTCTCTCTGGTTAGACCAGATCTGAGCCTGGGAGCTCTCTGGCTAACTAGGG
AACCCACTGCTTAAGCCTCAATAAAGCTTGCCTTGAGTGCTTCAAGTAGTGTGTGCCCGTCTGTTGTGTG
ACTCTGGTAACTAGAGATCCCTCAGACCCTTTTAGTCAGTGTGGAAAATCTCTAGCAGTAGTAGTTCATG
TCATCTTATTATTCAGTATTTATAACTTGCAAAGAAATGAATATCAGAGAGTGAGAGGAACTTGTTTATT
GCAGCTTATAATGGTTACAAATAAAGCAATAGCATCACAAATTTCACAAATAAAGCATTTTTTTCACTGC
ATTCTAGTTGTGGTTTGTCCAAACTCATCAATGTATCTTATCATGTCTGGCTCTAGCTATCCCGCCCCTA
ACTCCGCCCATCCCGCCCCTAACTCCGCCCAGTTCCGCCCATTCTCCGCCCCATGGCTGACTAATTTTTT
TTATTTATGCAGAGGCCGAGGCCGCCTCGGCCTCTGAGCTATTCCAGAAGTAGTGAGGAGGCTTTTTTGG
AGGCCTAGGGACGTACCCAATTCGCCCTATAGTGAGTCGTATTACGCGCGCTCACTGGCCGTCGTTTTAC
AACGTCGTGACTGGGAAAACCCTGGCGTTACCCAACTTAATCGCCTTGCAGCACATCCCCCTTTCGCCAG
CTGGCGTAATAGCGAAGAGGCCCGCACCGATCGCCCTTCCCAACAGTTGCGCAGCCTGAATGGCGAATGG
G
[124 nt withheld, positions 7842-7965]
C
[91 nt withheld, positions 7967-8057]
A
[49 nt withheld, positions 8059-8107]
CCTTTGACGTTGGAGTCCACGTTCTTT
[37 nt withheld, positions 8135-8171]
ACCCTATCTCGGTCTATTCTTTTGATTTATAAGGGATTTTGCCGATTTCGGCCTATTGGTTAAAAAATGA
GCTGATTTAACAAAAATTTAACGCGAATTTTAACAAAATATTAACGCTTACAATTTAGGTGGCACTTTTC
GGGGAAATGTGCGCGGAACCCCTATTTGTTTATTTTTCTAAATACATTCAAATATGTATCCGCTCATGAG
ACAATAACCCTGATAAATGCTTCAATAATATTGAAAAAGGAAGAGTATGAGTATTCAACATTTCCGTGTC
GCCCTTATTCCCTTTTTTGCGGCATTTTGCCTTCCTGTTTTTGCTCACCCAGAAACGCTGGTGAAAGTAA
AAGATGCTGAAGATCAGTTGGGTGCACGAGTGGGTTACATCGAACTGGATCTCAACAGCGGTAAGATCCT
TGAGAGTTTTCGCCCCGAAGAACGTTTTCCAATGATGAGCACTTTTAAAGTTCTGCTATGTGGCGCGGTA
TTATCCCGTATTGACGCCGGGCAAGAGCAACTCGGTCGCCGCATACACTATTCTCAGAATGACTTGGTTG
AGTACTCACCAGTCACAGAAAAGCATCTTACGGATGGCATGACAGTAAGAGAATTATGCAGTGCTGCCAT
AACCATGAGTGATAACACTGCGGCCAACTTACTTCTGACAACGATCGGAGGACCGAAGGAGCTAACCGCT
TTTTTGCACAACATGGGGGATCATGTAACTCGCCTTGATCGTTGGGAACCGGAGCTGAATGAAGCCATAC
CAAACGACGAGCGTGACACCACGATGCCTGTAGCAATGGCAACAACGTTGCGCAAACTATTAACTGGCGA
ACTACTTACTCTAGCTTCCCGGCAACAATTAATAGACTGGATGGAGGCGGATAAAGTTGCAGGACCACTT
CTGCGCTCGGCCCTTCCGGCTGGCTGGTTTATTGCTGATAAATCTGGAGCCGGTGAGCGTGGGTCTCGCG
GTATCATTGCAGCACTGGGGCCAGATGGTAAGCCCTCCCGTATCGTAGTTATCTACACGACGGGGAGTCA
GGCAACTATGGATGAACGAAATAGACAGATCGCTGAGATAGGTGCCTCACTGATTAAGCATTGGTAACTG
TCAGACCAAGTTTACTCATATATACTTTAGATTGATTTAAAACTTCATTTTTAATTTAAAAGGATCTAGG
TGAAGATCCTTTTTGATAATCTCATGACCAAAATCCCTTAACGTGAGTTTTCGTTCCACTGAGCGTCAGA
CCCCGTAGAAAAGATCAAAGGATCTTCTTGAGATCCTTTTTTTCTGCGCGTAATCTGCTGCTTGCAAACA
AAAAAACCACCGCTACCAGCGGTGGTTTGTTTGCCGGATCAAGAGCTACCAACTCTTTTTCCGAAGGTAA
CTGGCTTCAGCAGAGCGCAGATACCAAATACTGTTCTTCTAGTGTAGCCGTAGTTAGGCCACCACTTCAA
GAACTCTGTAGCACCGCCTACATACCTCGCTCTGCTAATCCTGTTACCAGTGGCTGCTGCCAGTGGCGAT
AAGTCGTGTCTTACCGGGTTGGACTCAAGACGATAGTTACCGGATAAGGCGCAGCGGTCGGGCTGAACGG
GGGGTTCGTGCACACAGCCCAGCTTGGAGCGAACGACCTACACCGAACTGAGATACCTACAGCGTGAGCT
ATGAGAAAGCGCCACGCTTCCCGAAGGGAGAAAGGCGGACAGGTATCCGGTAAGCGGCAGGGTCGGAACA
GGAGAGCGCACGAGGGAGCTTCCAGGGGGAAACGCCTGGTATCTTTATAGTCCTGTCGGGTTTCGCCACC
TCTGACTTGAGCGTCGATTTTTGTGATGCTCGTCAGGGGGGCGGAGCCTATGGAAAAACGCCAGCAACGC
GGCCTTTTTACGGTTCCTGGCCTTTTGCTGGCCTTTTGCTCACATGTTCTTTCCTGCGTTATCCCCTGAT
TCTGTGGATAACCGTATTACCGCCTTTGAGTGAGCTGATACCGCTCGCCGCAGCCGAACGACCGA
Features (pLannotate 1.2.2; 31 found; start..end, strand, type, name):
      5..32      +  rep_origin     RSF ori (fragment): Plasmids containing the RSF 1030 origin of replication can be propagated in E. coli cells that contain additional plasmids with compatible origins.
     34..126     +  CDS            lacI (fragment): lac repressor; lacI; The lac repressor binds to the lac operator to inhibit transcription in E. coli. This inhibition can be relieved by adding lactose or isopropyl-β-D-thiogalactopyranoside (IPTG).
    139..160     +  protein_bind   CAP binding site: CAP binding activates transcription in the presence of cAMP. E. coli catabolite activator protein
    175..205     +  promoter       lac promoter: promoter for the E. coli lac operon
    213..229     +  protein_bind   lac operator: The lac repressor binds to the lac operator to inhibit transcription in E. coli. This inhibition can be relieved by adding lactose or isopropyl-β-D-thiogalactopyranoside (IPTG). lac repressor encoded by lacI
    274..292     +  promoter       T3 promoter: promoter for bacteriophage T3 RNA polymerase
    320..546     +  promoter       RSV promoter: Rous sarcoma virus enhancer/promoter
    547..727     +  LTR            5' LTR (truncated): truncated 5' long terminal repeat (LTR) from HIV-1
    774..899     +  misc_feature   HIV-1 Ψ: packaging signal of human immunodeficiency virus type 1
    883..1246    +  CDS            HIV-1 gag (fragment): gag protein from human immunodeficiency virus 1; gag
   1392..1625    +  misc_feature   RRE: The Rev response element (RRE) of HIV-1 allows for Rev-dependent mRNA export from the nucleus to the cytoplasm.
   2002..2102    +  CDS            Rev (fragment): human immunodeficiency virus 1 (HIV-1) Rev protein; rev; enhances nuclear export of unspliced and incompletely spliced viral mRNAs
   2121..2237    +  misc_feature   cPPT/CTS: central polypurine tract and central termination sequence of HIV-1
   2260..2563    +  enhancer       CMV enhancer: human cytomegalovirus immediate early enhancer
   2564..2767    +  promoter       CMV promoter: human cytomegalovirus (CMV) immediate early promoter
   2868..5126    +  CDS            CNOT3: CNOT3_HUMAN - Also known as KIAA0691, LENG2, NOT3. Experimental evidence at protein level: Swiss-Prot protein existence level 1. Component of the CCR4-NOT complex which is one of the major cellular mRNA deadenylases and is linked to various cellular processes including bulk mRNA degradation, miRNA-mediated repression, translational repression during translational initiation and general transcription regulation. Additional complex functions may be a consequence of its influence on mRNA expression. May be involved in metabolic regulation; may be involved in recruitment of the CCR4-NOT complex to
   5157..5222    +  CDS            3xFLAG: three tandem FLAG® epitope tags, followed by an enterokinase cleavage site
   5289..5313    -  protein_bind   attB2: mutant version of attB; recombination site for the Gateway® BP reaction BP Clonase™
   5344..5932    +  misc_feature   WPRE: woodchuck hepatitis virus posttranscriptional regulatory element
   5988..6317    +  promoter       SV40 promoter: SV40 enhancer and early promoter
   6345..6944    +  CDS            PuroR: puromycin N-acetyltransferase; pac from Streptomyces alboniger; confers resistance to puromycin
   6964..7101    +  CDS            nef (fragment): NEF_HV1LA - Experimental evidence at protein level: Swiss-Prot protein existence level 1. Extracellular Nef protein targets CD4(+) T-lymphocytes for apoptosis by interacting with CXCR4 surface receptors. From Human immunodeficiency virus type 1 group M subtype B (isolate Lai) (HIV-1).
   7087..7267    +  LTR            5' LTR (truncated): truncated 5' long terminal repeat (LTR) from HIV-1
   7339..7460    +  polyA_signal   SV40 poly(A) signal: SV40 polyadenylation signal
   7500..7635    +  rep_origin     SV40 ori: SV40 origin of replication
   7656..7674    -  promoter       T7 promoter: promoter for bacteriophage T7 RNA polymerase
   7682..7837    +  CDS            lacZα (fragment): LacZα fragment of β-galactosidase; lacZ fragment
   7842..8270    +  rep_origin     f1 ori (sequence partly withheld): f1 bacteriophage origin of replication; arrow indicates direction of (+) strand synthesis
   8323..8427    +  promoter       AmpR promoter: bla
   8428..9288    +  CDS            AmpR: β-lactamase; bla; confers resistance to ampicillin, carbenicillin, and related antibiotics
   9459..10047   +  rep_origin     ori: high-copy-number ColE1/pMB1/pBR322/pUC origin of replication
