[The description below was written by a language model from this plasmid's Addgene catalogue record and pLannotate feature annotations shown in this document.]
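Description:
Lenti-CMV-CNOT3-E95A-Tev-3xFlag is a lentiviral transfer plasmid of about 10.2 kb, built on the Lenti-CMV-Puro backbone, for expressing a tagged point mutant of human CNOT3 in mammalian cells. In E. coli it is maintained through a high-copy ColE1/pUC-type origin and selected with ampicillin via the β-lactamase gene. An f1 origin and remnants of a lac/lacZα cloning region with T3 and T7 promoters are also present. The viral portion has a third-generation-style layout. An RSV promoter drives a truncated HIV-1 5' LTR, followed by the Ψ packaging signal with a gag fragment, the Rev response element for Rev-dependent nuclear export of the genomic RNA, and the cPPT/CTS. A second truncated LTR lies downstream, followed by an SV40 polyadenylation signal and SV40 origin.

Between the LTRs, the CMV immediate-early enhancer and promoter drive the CNOT3 open reading frame carrying the E95A substitution. It is fused at its C terminus to a 3xFLAG epitope. The construct name indicates a TEV protease site between CNOT3 and the tag, although the feature table does not annotate this separately. A residual attB2 site and a WPRE, which boosts transcript expression, follow the coding sequence. An SV40 promoter–puromycin N-acetyltransferase cassette then allows selection of transduced cells.

CNOT3 is a subunit of the CCR4-NOT deadenylase complex. The associated work concerns recruitment of this complex to translating ribosomes by specific tRNAs, so the plasmid was presumably used to test how the mutation affects that process, with the cleavable FLAG tag available for detection or affinity purification. The record does not state the specific functional consequence of E95A.
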