Addgene plasmid #245726: Lenti-CMV-CNOT3-E95A-Tev-3xFlag
Purpose: Express CNOT3-E95A-Tev-3xFlag in mammalian cells
Depositing lab: Joshua Mendell. Depositing organization: University of Texas Southwestern Medical Center. Publication: Specific tRNAs promote mRNA decay by recruiting the CCR4-NOT complex to translating ribosomes. Zhu X, Cruz VE, Zhang H, Erzberger JP, Mendell JT. Science. 2024 Nov 22;386(6724):eadq8587. doi: 10.1126/science.adq8587. Epub 2024 Nov 22. PubMed 39571015.
Backbone
  Vector backbone: Lenti-CMV-Puro
  Vector type: Lentiviral
Growth in bacteria
  Bacterial resistance: Ampicillin, 100 μg/mL
  Growth temperature: 37°C
  Growth strain: NEB Stable
  Copy number: High Copy
Gene/Insert
  Gene/Insert name: CNOT3-E95A-Tev-3xFlag
  Species: H. sapiens (human)
  Mutation: E95A
  Entrez Gene: CNOT3 (a.k.a. IDDSADF, LENG2, NOT3, NOT3H)
  Tag / fusion protein: 3xFlag (C terminal on backbone)
  Cloning method: Gibson Cloning
Terms and licenses: Academic/Nonprofit Terms; Industry Terms: Not Available to Industry
How to cite: Lenti-CMV-CNOT3-E95A-Tev-3xFlag was a gift from Joshua Mendell (Addgene plasmid # 245726 ; http://n2t.net/addgene:245726 ; RRID:Addgene_245726)
